Addgene plasmid #99638: WT-Pan
Purpose: EGFP-mCherry control reporter for methionine misincorporation
Depositing lab: Tao Pan. Depositing organization: University of Chicago. Publication: A dual fluorescent reporter for the investigation of methionine mistranslation in live cells. Gomes AC, Kordala AJ, Strack R, Wang X, Geslain R, Delaney K, Clark WC, Keenan R, Pan T. RNA. 2016 Mar;22(3):467-76. doi: 10.1261/rna.054163.115. Epub 2016 Jan 4. PubMed 26729921.
Backbone
  Vector backbone: pEGFP-C1
  Backbone manufacturer: Clontech
  Vector type: Mammalian Expression
  Selectable markers: Neomycin (select with G418)
Growth in bacteria
  Bacterial resistance: Kanamycin, 50 μg/mL
  Growth temperature: 37°C
  Growth strain: DH5alpha
  Copy number: High Copy
Gene/Insert
  Gene/Insert name: mCherry
  Species: Synthetic
  Promoter: CMV
  Tag / fusion protein: EGFP (N terminal on backbone)
  Cloning method: Unknown
  Sequencing primers: 5′ CMV-F; 3′ SV40pA-R
Terms and licenses: Academic/Nonprofit Terms; Industry Terms: Not Available to Industry
How to cite: WT-Pan was a gift from Tao Pan (Addgene plasmid # 99638 ; http://n2t.net/addgene:99638 ; RRID:Addgene_99638)
