[The description below was written by a language model from this plasmid's Addgene catalogue record and pLannotate feature annotations shown in this document.]
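Description:
WT-Pan is a mammalian expression plasmid built on the Clontech pEGFP-C1 backbone that encodes a dual fluorescent EGFP-mCherry fusion, deposited as the control reporter for a live-cell assay of methionine misincorporation (mistranslation). The 5,423-nt sequence record shows the human CMV immediate early enhancer and promoter driving a green fluorescent protein coding sequence (annotated as mEGFP by the software, listed as EGFP in the catalogue), followed a short linker later by mCherry on the same strand, with the SV40 polyadenylation signal terminating the transcript. EGFP therefore sits at the N terminus of the synthetic mCherry insert. As the name and the "control" designation imply, this appears to be the unmodified, fully fluorescent version of the reporter. The red signal can plausibly serve as an internal reference for expression level against which green fluorescence is compared, although the record does not describe the design of the mutant reporters it is paired with.

The plasmid is maintained in E. coli at high copy through a ColE1/pUC-type origin and also carries an f1 origin for single-stranded DNA production. A single Tn5 aminoglycoside phosphotransferase gene (NeoR/KanR) serves both hosts: a bacterial bla-type promoter gives kanamycin resistance in E. coli, while the adjacent SV40 enhancer/early promoter, with the HSV TK polyadenylation signal downstream, gives G418 resistance for selecting transfected mammalian cells. Several short annotations (fragments of RSF ori, SV40 large T antigen, ble and bGH poly(A)) look like partial matches to backbone sequence rather than functional elements.
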