Features (pLannotate 1.2.2; 16 found; start..end, strand, type, name):
      1..52      +  rep_origin     RSF ori (fragment): Plasmids containing the RSF 1030 origin of replication can be propagated in E. coli cells that contain additional plasmids with compatible origins.
    120..423     +  enhancer       CMV enhancer: human cytomegalovirus immediate early enhancer
    424..627     +  promoter       CMV promoter: human cytomegalovirus (CMV) immediate early promoter
    650..693     +  misc_feature   MCS (fragment): multiple cloning site
    700..1416    +  CDS            mEGFP: mEGFP is a basic (constitutively fluorescent) green fluorescent protein published in 2002, derived from Aequorea victoria. It has moderate acid sensitivity.
   1438..2145    +  CDS            mCherry: mCherry is a basic (constitutively fluorescent) red fluorescent protein published in 2004, derived from Discosoma sp.. It is reported to be a very rapidly-maturing monomer with low acid sensitivity.
   2164..2247    +  CDS            large T antigen (fragment): large T antigen from SV40 (simian virus 40)
   2270..2391    +  polyA_signal   SV40 poly(A) signal: SV40 polyadenylation signal
   2425..2853    -  rep_origin     f1 ori (sequence partly withheld): f1 bacteriophage origin of replication; arrow indicates direction of (+) strand synthesis
   2880..2984    +  promoter       AmpR promoter: bla
   2986..3343    +  promoter       SV40 promoter: SV40 enhancer and early promoter
   3378..4172    +  CDS            NeoR/KanR: aminoglycoside phosphotransferase from Tn5; aph(3')-II (or nptII); confers resistance to neomycin, kanamycin, and G418 (Geneticin®)
   4193..4345    +  CDS            ble (fragment): BLE_KLEPN - Experimental evidence at protein level: Swiss-Prot protein existence level 1. Binding protein with a strong affinity to the bleomycin family of antibiotics. Binds to CL990; an antimitotic-antibiotic compound. From Klebsiella pneumoniae.
   4404..4451    +  polyA_signal   HSV TK poly(A) signal: herpes simplex virus thymidine kinase polyadenylation signal (Cole and Stacy, 1985)
   4542..4558    -  polyA_signal   bGH poly(A) signal (fragment): bovine growth hormone polyadenylation signal
   4780..5368    +  rep_origin     ori: high-copy-number ColE1/pMB1/pBR322/pUC origin of replication
>Addgene plasmid #99638 | WT-Pan | addgene full sequence | sequence record 190530 | Addgene NGS Result
ACATGTTCTTTCCTGCGTTATCCCCTGATTCTGTGGATAACCGTATTACCGCCATGCATTAGTTATTAAT
AGTAATCAATTACGGGGTCATTAGTTCATAGCCCATATATGGAGTTCCGCGTTACATAACTTACGGTAAA
TGGCCCGCCTGGCTGACCGCCCAACGACCCCCGCCCATTGACGTCAATAATGACGTATGTTCCCATAGTA
ACGCCAATAGGGACTTTCCATTGACGTCAATGGGTGGAGTATTTACGGTAAACTGCCCACTTGGCAGTAC
ATCAAGTGTATCATATGCCAAGTACGCCCCCTATTGACGTCAATGACGGTAAATGGCCCGCCTGGCATTA
TGCCCAGTACATGACCTTATGGGACTTTCCTACTTGGCAGTACATCTACGTATTAGTCATCGCTATTACC
ATGGTGATGCGGTTTTGGCAGTACATCAATGGGCGTGGATAGCGGTTTGACTCACGGGGATTTCCAAGTC
TCCACCCCATTGACGTCAATGGGAGTTTGTTTTGGCACCAAAATCAACGGGACTTTCCAAAATGTCGTAA
CAACTCCGCCCCATTGACGCAAATGGGCGGTAGGCGTGTACGGTGGGAGGTCTATATAAGCAGAGCTGGT
TTAGTGAACCGTCAGATCCGCTAGCGCTACCGGACTCAGATCTCGAGCTCAAGCTTCGAATTCGCCACCA
TGGTGAGCAAGGGCGAGGAGCTGTTCACCGGGGTGGTGCCCATCCTGGTCGAGCTGGACGGCGACGTAAA
CGGCCACAAGTTCAGCGTGTCCGGCGAGGGCGAGGGCGATGCCACCTACGGCAAGCTGACCCTGAAGTTC
ATCTGCACCACCGGCAAGCTGCCCGTGCCCTGGCCCACCCTCGTGACCACCCTGACCTACGGCGTGCAGT
GCTTCAGCCGCTACCCCGACCACATGAAGCAGCACGACTTCTTCAAGTCCGCCATGCCCGAAGGCTACGT
CCAGGAGCGCACCATCTTCTTCAAGGACGACGGCAACTACAAGACCCGCGCCGAGGTGAAGTTCGAGGGC
GACACCCTGGTGAACCGCATCGAGCTGAAGGGCATCGACTTCAAGGAGGACGGCAACATCCTGGGGCACA
AGCTGGAGTACAACTACAACAGCCACAACGTCTATATCATGGCCGACAAGCAGAAGAACGGCATCAAGGT
GAACTTCAAGATCCGCCACAACATCGAGGACGGCAGCGTGCAGCTCGCCGACCACTACCAGCAGAACACC
CCCATCGGCGACGGCCCCGTGCTGCTGCCCGACAACCACTACCTGAGCACCCAGTCCAAGCTGAGCAAAG
ACCCCAACGAGAAGCGCGATCACATGGTCCTGCTGGAGTTCGTGACCGCCGCCGGGATCACTCTCGGCAT
GGACGAGCTGTACAAGTCGGATCCACTAGTCGCCACCATGGTGAGCAAGGGCGAGGAGGATAACATGGCC
ATCATCAAGGAGTTCATGCGCTTCAAGGTGCACATGGAGGGCTCCGTGAACGGCCACGAGTTCGAGATCG
AGGGCGAGGGCGAGGGCCGCCCCTACGAGGGCACCCAGACCGCCAAGCTGAAGGTGACCAAGGGTGGCCC
CCTGCCCTTCGCCTGGGACATCCTGTCCCCTCAGTTCATGTACGGCTCCAAGGCCTACGTGAAGCACCCC
GCCGACATCCCCGACTACTTGAAGCTGTCCTTCCCCGAGGGCTTCAAGTGGGAGCGCGTGATGAACTTCG
AGGACGGCGGCGTGGTGACCGTGACCCAGGACTCCTCCCTGCAGGACGGCGAGTTCATCTACAAGGTGAA
GCTGCGCGGCACCAACTTCCCCTCCGACGGCCCCGTAATGCAGAAGAAGACCATGGGCTGGGAGGCCTCC
TCCGAGCGGATGTACCCCGAGGACGGCGCCCTGAAGGGCGAGATCAAGCAGAGGCTGAAGCTGAAGGACG
GCGGCCACTACGACGCTGAGGTCAAGACCACCTACAAGGCCAAGAAGCCCGTGCAGCTGCCCGGCGCCTA
CAACGTCAACATCAAGTTGGACATCACCTCCCACAACGAGGACTACACCATCGTGGAACAGTACGAACGC
GCCGAGGGCCGCCACTCCACCGGCGGCATGGACGAGCTGTACAAGTAAGCGGCCGCGACTCTAGATCATA
ATCAGCCATACCACATTTGTAGAGGTTTTACTTGCTTTAAAAAACCTCCCACACCTCCCCCTGAACCTGA
AACATAAAATGAATGCAATTGTTGTTGTTAACTTGTTTATTGCAGCTTATAATGGTTACAAATAAAGCAA
TAGCATCACAAATTTCACAAATAAAGCATTTTTTTCACTGCATTCTAGTTGTGGTTTGTCCAAACTCATC
AATGTATCTTAAGGCGTAAATTGTAAGCGTTAATATTTTGTTAAAATTCGCGTTAAATTTTTGTTAAATC
AGCTCATTTTTTAACCAATAGGCCGAAATCGGCAAAATCCCTTATAAATCAAAAGAATAGACCGAGATAG
GGT
[37 nt withheld, positions 2524-2560]
AAAGAACGTGGACTCCAACGTCAAAGG
[49 nt withheld, positions 2588-2636]
T
[91 nt withheld, positions 2638-2728]
G
[124 nt withheld, positions 2730-2853]
CAGGTGGCACTTTTCGGGGAAATGTGCGCGGAACCCCTATTTGTTTATTTTTCTAAATACATTCAAATAT
GTATCCGCTCATGAGACAATAACCCTGATAAATGCTTCAATAATATTGAAAAAGGAAGAGTCCTGAGGCG
GAAAGAACCAGCTGTGGAATGTGTGTCAGTTAGGGTGTGGAAAGTCCCCAGGCTCCCCAGCAGGCAGAAG
TATGCAAAGCATGCATCTCAATTAGTCAGCAACCAGGTGTGGAAAGTCCCCAGGCTCCCCAGCAGGCAGA
AGTATGCAAAGCATGCATCTCAATTAGTCAGCAACCATAGTCCCGCCCCTAACTCCGCCCATCCCGCCCC
TAACTCCGCCCAGTTCCGCCCATTCTCCGCCCCATGGCTGACTAATTTTTTTTATTTATGCAGAGGCCGA
GGCCGCCTCGGCCTCTGAGCTATTCCAGAAGTAGTGAGGAGGCTTTTTTGGAGGCCTAGGCTTTTGCAAA
GATCGATCAAGAGACAGGATGAGGATCGTTTCGCATGATTGAACAAGATGGATTGCACGCAGGTTCTCCG
GCCGCTTGGGTGGAGAGGCTATTCGGCTATGACTGGGCACAACAGACAATCGGCTGCTCTGATGCCGCCG
TGTTCCGGCTGTCAGCGCAGGGGCGCCCGGTTCTTTTTGTCAAGACCGACCTGTCCGGTGCCCTGAATGA
ACTGCAAGACGAGGCAGCGCGGCTATCGTGGCTGGCCACGACGGGCGTTCCTTGCGCAGCTGTGCTCGAC
GTTGTCACTGAAGCGGGAAGGGACTGGCTGCTATTGGGCGAAGTGCCGGGGCAGGATCTCCTGTCATCTC
ACCTTGCTCCTGCCGAGAAAGTATCCATCATGGCTGATGCAATGCGGCGGCTGCATACGCTTGATCCGGC
TACCTGCCCATTCGACCACCAAGCGAAACATCGCATCGAGCGAGCACGTACTCGGATGGAAGCCGGTCTT
GTCGATCAGGATGATCTGGACGAAGAGCATCAGGGGCTCGCGCCAGCCGAACTGTTCGCCAGGCTCAAGG
CGAGCATGCCCGACGGCGAGGATCTCGTCGTGACCCATGGCGATGCCTGCTTGCCGAATATCATGGTGGA
AAATGGCCGCTTTTCTGGATTCATCGACTGTGGCCGGCTGGGTGTGGCGGACCGCTATCAGGACATAGCG
TTGGCTACCCGTGATATTGCTGAAGAGCTTGGCGGCGAATGGGCTGACCGCTTCCTCGTGCTTTACGGTA
TCGCCGCTCCCGATTCGCAGCGCATCGCCTTCTATCGCCTTCTTGACGAGTTCTTCTGAGCGGGACTCTG
GGGTTCGAAATGACCGACCAAGCGACGCCCAACCTGCCATCACGAGATTTCGATTCCACCGCCGCCTTCT
ATGAAAGGTTGGGCTTCGGAATCGTTTTCCGGGACGCCGGCTGGATGATCCTCCAGCGCGGGGATCTCAT
GCTGGAGTTCTTCGCCCACCCTAGGGGGAGGCTAACTGAAACACGGAAGGAGACAATACCGGAAGGAACC
CGCGCTATGACGGCAATAAAAAGACAGAATAAAACGCACGGTGTTGGGTCGTTTGTTCATAAACGCGGGG
TTCGGTCCCAGGGCTGGCACTCTGTCGATACCCCACCGAGACCCCATTGGGGCCAATACGCCCGCGTTTC
TTCCTTTTCCCCACCCCACCCCCCAAGTTCGGGTGAAGGCCCAGGGCTCGCAGCCAACGTCGGGGCGGCA
GGCCCTGCCATAGCCTCAGGTTACTCATATATACTTTAGATTGATTTAAAACTTCATTTTTAATTTAAAA
GGATCTAGGTGAAGATCCTTTTTGATAATCTCATGACCAAAATCCCTTAACGTGAGTTTTCGTTCCTCTG
AGCGTCAGACCCCGTAGAAAAGATCAAAGGATCTTCTTGAGATCCTTTTTTTCTGCGCGTAATCTGCTGC
TTGCAAACAAAAAAACCACCGCTACCAGCGGTGGTTTGTTTGCCGGATCAAGAGCTACCAACTCTTTTTC
CGAAGGTAACTGGCTTCAGCAGAGCGCAGATACCAAATACTGTTCTTCTAGTGTAGCCGTAGTTAGGCCA
CCACTTCAAGAACTCTGTAGCACCGCCTACATACCTCGCTCTGCTAATCCTGTTACCAGTGGCTGCTGCC
AGTGGCGATAAGTCGTGTCTTACCGGGTTGGACTCAAGACGATAGTTACCGGATAAGGCGCAGCGGTCGG
GCTGAACGGGGGGTTCGTGCACACAGCCCAGCTTGGAGCGAACGACCTACACCGAACTGAGATACCTACA
GCGTGAGCTATGAGAAAGCGCCACGCTTCCCGAAGGGAGAAAGGCGGACAGGTATCCGGTAAGCGGCAGG
GTCGGAACAGGAGAGCGCACGAGGGAGCTTCCAGGGGGAAACGCCTGGTATCTTTATAGTCCTGTCGGGT
TTCGCCACCTCTGACTTGAGCGTCGATTTTTGTGATGCTCGTCAGGGGGGCGGAGCCTATGGAAAAACGC
CAGCAACGCGGCCTTTTTACGGTTCCTGGCCTTTTGCTGGCCTTTTGCTC
